>Addgene plasmid #98205 | UKNP1.22.1 | depositor full sequence | sequence record 180016 | UKNP1.22.1 sequence 7260 bps
GACGGATCGGGAGATCTCCCGATCCCCTATGGTCGACTCTCAGTACAATCTGCTCTGATGCCGCATAGTT
AAGCCAGTATCTGCTCCCTGCTTGTGTGTTGGAGGTCGCTGAGTAGTGCGCGAGCAAAATTTAAGCTACA
ACAAGGCAAGGCTTGACCGACAATTGCATGAAGAATCTGCTTAGGGTTAGGCGTTTTGCGCTGCTTCGCG
ATGTACGGGCCAGATATACGCGTTGACATTGATTATTGACTAGTTATTAATAGTAATCAATTACGGGGTC
ATTAGTTCATAGCCCATATATGGAGTTCCGCGTTACATAACTTACGGTAAATGGCCCGCCTGGCTGACCG
CCCAACGACCCCCGCCCATTGACGTCAATAATGACGTATGTTCCCATAGTAACGCCAATAGGGACTTTCC
ATTGACGTCAATGGGTGGACTATTTACGGTAAACTGCCCACTTGGCAGTACATCAAGTGTATCATATGCC
AAGTACGCCCCCTATTGACGTCAATGACGGTAAATGGCCCGCCTGGCATTATGCCCAGTACATGACCTTA
TGGGACTTTCCTACTTGGCAGTACATCTACGTATTAGTCATCGCTATTACCATGGTGATGCGGTTTTGGC
AGTACATCAATGGGCGTGGATAGCGGTTTGACTCACGGGGATTTCCAAGTCTCCACCCCATTGACGTCAA
TGGGAGTTTGTTTTGGCACCAAAATCAACGGGACTTTCCAAAATGTCGTAACAACTCCGCCCCATTGACG
CAAATGGGCGGTAGGCGTGTACGGTGGGAGGTCTATATAAGCAGAGCTCTCTGGCTAACTAGAGAACCCA
CTGCTTACTGGCTTATCGAAATTAATACGACTCACTATAGGGAGACCCAAGCTGGCTAGTTAAGCTTGGT
ACCGAGCTCGGATCCAGTACCCTTCACCATGGGTTGCTCTTTCTCTATCTTCCTTTTAGCTTTGCTGTCC
TGTCTGACCATCCCAGCTTCCGCTTATGAAGTGCGCAACGCGTCCGGGGTGTACCATGTCACGAACGATT
GTTCCAACTCAAGTATAGTGTATGAGACGGCGGACATGATCATGCACACCCCCGGGTGCGTGCCCTGCGT
TCGGGAGGACAACTCCTCCCAATGCTGGGTAGCGCTCACTCCCACGCTAGCGGCCAGGAACGCCAGCGTC
CCCACTACGGCAATACGACGTCACGTCGATTTGCTCGTTGGGACGGCTGCTTTCTGCTCCGTTATGTACG
TGGGGGATCTCTGCGGATCTGTTTTTCTTGTTTCCCAGCTGTTCACCCTTTCGCCCCGCCGACATGAAAC
GGTACAGGACTGCAACTGCTCCATCTATTCCGGCCACGTAACAGGTCACCGCATGGCTTGGGATATGATG
ATGAACTGGTCACCTACAGCAGCCTTAGTGGTGTCGCAGTTACTCCGGATCCCACAAGCTGTCGTGGACA
TGGTAGCGGGGGCCCATTGGGGAGTCCTGGCGGGCCTCGCATACTATTCCATGGTGGGGAACTGGGCTAA
GGTTTTAATTGTGATGCTACTCTTTGCCGGTGTTGACGGACACACCCGGACGGTGGGGGGGGCGGCGGCC
CGCACCGCCTCCGGGCTGGCGGGCCTCTTCACAAGAGGGCCGCAACAGACAATCCAGCTTGTAAACACCA
ACGGCAGCTGGCACATCAACAGGACTGCTCTGAACTGCAACGACTCCCTCCAGACTGGGTTTCTTGCCGC
GCTGTTCTATGCAAACAAGTTCAACGCGTCCGGATGTCCAGAACGCATGGCCAGCTGCCGCTCCATCAGC
GAGTTCGCTCAGGGGTGGGGTCCCATCACCTACGCTAGGCCTGGTGGCTCGGACCAGAGGCCTTACTGCT
GGCACTACGCGCCTGAGCCGTGTGGTATCGTGCCCGCGCCGCAGGTGTGCGGTCCGGTGTATTGCTTCAC
CCCGAGCCCTGTTGTGGTGGGGACGACTGATCGTCTCGGCGCCCCTACGTACAGCTGGGGGGAGAATGAG
ACGGACGTGCTGATTCTCAACAACACGCGGCCGCCGCAAGGCAACTGGTTCGGCTGCACATGGATGAATA
GCACCGGGTTCACTAAGACGTGTGGAGGCCCCCCGTGTAACATCGGGGGGGTCGGTAATAACACCCTGAT
CTGCCCTACGGACTGCTTCCGGAAGCACCCCGAAGCCACTTACACCAAATGCGGTTCGGGGCCTTGGTTG
ACACCTAGGTGCATGGTTGACTATCCGTACAGGCTTTGGCACTACCCCTGCACTGTCAACTTTACCATCT
TCAAGGTTAGGATGTATGTGGGGGGTGTGGAGCACAGGCTCAACGCTGCATGCAACTGGACTCGGGGGGA
GCGCTGCAACTTGGAGGACAGGGATAGATCAGAGCTCAGCCCGCTACTGCTGTCTACAACAGAGTGGCAG
ATACTGCCCTGTTCCTTCACCACCTTACCGGCTTTGTCCACCGGCTTGATCCATCTCCATCAGAACATCG
TGGACGTGCAATACCTATACGGTATAGGGTCAGCAGTTGTCTCCCTTGCGATCAAATGGGAGTATGTCGT
GTTGCTCTTTCTTCTCCTGGCAGACGCGCGCGTCTGTGCTTGCTTGTGGATGATGTTACTCATATCCCAA
GCGGAGGCGTAATCTAGAAACTTTAAGGGTCAAGACAATTCTGCAGATATCCAGCACAGTGGCGGCCGCT
CGAGTCTAGAGGGCCCGCGGTTCGAAGGTAAGCCTATCCCTAACCCTCTCCTCGGTCTCGATTCTACGCG
TACCGGTCATCATCACCATCACCATTGAGTTTAAACCCGCTGATCAGCCTCGACTGTGCCTTCTAGTTGC
CAGCCATCTGTTGTTTGCCCCTCCCCCGTGCCTTCCTTGACCCTGGAAGGTGCCACTCCCACTGTCCTTT
CCTAATAAAATGAGGAAATTGCATCGCATTGTCTGAGTAGGTGTCATTCTATTCTGGGGGGTGGGGTGGG
GCAGGACAGCAAGGGGGAGGATTGGGAAGACAATAGCAGGCATGCTGGGGATGCGGTGGGCTCTATGGCT
TCTGAGGCGGAAAGAACCAGCTGGGGCTCTAGGGGGTATCCCC
[124 nt withheld, positions 3124-3247]
C
[32 nt withheld, positions 3249-3280]
CA
[57 nt withheld, positions 3283-3339]
A
[49 nt withheld, positions 3341-3389]
CCTTTGACGTTGGAGTCCACGTTCTTT
[37 nt withheld, positions 3417-3453]
ACCCTATCTCGGTCTATTCTTTTGATTTATAAGGGATTTTGGGGATTTCGGCCTATTGGTTAAAAAATGA
GCTGATTTAACAAAAATTTAACGCGAATTAATTCTGTGGAATGTGTGTCAGTTAGGGTGTGGAAAGTCCC
CAGGCTCCCCAGGCAGGCAGAAGTATGCAAAGCATGCATCTCAATTAGTCAGCAACCAGGTGTGGAAAGT
CCCCAGGCTCCCCAGCAGGCAGAAGTATGCAAAGCATGCATCTCAATTAGTCAGCAACCATAGTCCCGCC
CCTAACTCCGCCCATCCCGCCCCTAACTCCGCCCAGTTCCGCCCATTCTCCGCCCCATGGCTGACTAATT
TTTTTTATTTATGCAGAGGCCGAGGCCGCCTCTGCCTCTGAGCTATTCCAGAAGTAGTGAGGAGGCTTTT
TTGGAGGCCTAGGCTTTTGCAAAAAGCTCCCGGGAGCTTGTATATCCATTTTCGGATCTGATCAAGAGAC
AGGATGAGGATCGTTTCGCATGATTGAACAAGATGGATTGCACGCAGGTTCTCCGGCCGCTTGGGTGGAG
AGGCTATTCGGCTATGACTGGGCACAACAGACAATCGGCTGCTCTGATGCCGCCGTGTTCCGGCTGTCAG
CGCAGGGGCGCCCGGTTCTTTTTGTCAAGACCGACCTGTCCGGTGCCCTGAATGAACTGCAGGACGAGGC
AGCGCGGCTATCGTGGCTGGCCACGACGGGCGTTCCTTGCGCAGCTGTGCTCGACGTTGTCACTGAAGCG
GGAAGGGACTGGCTGCTATTGGGCGAAGTGCCGGGGCAGGATCTCCTGTCATCTCACCTTGCTCCTGCCG
AGAAAGTATCCATCATGGCTGATGCAATGCGGCGGCTGCATACGCTTGATCCGGCTACCTGCCCATTCGA
CCACCAAGCGAAACATCGCATCGAGCGAGCACGTACTCGGATGGAAGCCGGTCTTGTCGATCAGGATGAT
CTGGACGAAGAGCATCAGGGGCTCGCGCCAGCCGAACTGTTCGCCAGGCTCAAGGCGCGCATGCCCGACG
GCGAGGATCTCGTCGTGACCCATGGCGATGCCTGCTTGCCGAATATCATGGTGGAAAATGGCCGCTTTTC
TGGATTCATCGACTGTGGCCGGCTGGGTGTGGCGGACCGCTATCAGGACATAGCGTTGGCTACCCGTGAT
ATTGCTGAAGAGCTTGGCGGCGAATGGGCTGACCGCTTCCTCGTGCTTTACGGTATCGCCGCTCCCGATT
CGCAGCGCATCGCCTTCTATCGCCTTCTTGACGAGTTCTTCTGAGCGGGACTCTGGGGTTCGCGAAATGA
CCGACCAAGCGACGCCCAACCTGCCATCACGAGATTTCGATTCCACCGCCGCCTTCTATGAAAGGTTGGG
CTTCGGAATCGTTTTCCGGGACGCCGGCTGGATGATCCTCCAGCGCGGGGATCTCATGCTGGAGTTCTTC
GCCCACCCCAACTTGTTTATTGCAGCTTATAATGGTTACAAATAAAGCAATAGCATCACAAATTTCACAA
ATAAAGCATTTTTTTCACTGCATTCTAGTTGTGGTTTGTCCAAACTCATCAATGTATCTTATCATGTCTG
TATACCGTCGACCTCTAGCTAGAGCTTGGCGTAATCATGGTCATAGCTGTTTCCTGTGTGAAATTGTTAT
CCGCTCACAATTCCACACAACATACGAGCCGGAAGCATAAAGTGTAAAGCCTGGGGTGCCTAATGAGTGA
GCTAACTCACATTAATTGCGTTGCGCTCACTGCCCGCTTTCCAGTCGGGAAACCTGTCGTGCCAGCTGCA
TTAATGAATCGGCCAACGCGCGGGGAGAGGCGGTTTGCGTATTGGGCGCTCTTCCGCTTCCTCGCTCACT
GACTCGCTGCGCTCGGTCGTTCGGCTGCGGCGAGCGGTATCAGCTCACTCAAAGGCGGTAATACGGTTAT
CCACAGAATCAGGGGATAACGCAGGAAAGAACATGTGAGCAAAAGGCCAGCAAAAGGCCAGGAACCGTAA
AAAGGCCGCGTTGCTGGCGTTTTTCCATAGGCTCCGCCCCCCTGACGAGCATCACAAAAATCGACGCTCA
AGTCAGAGGTGGCGAAACCCGACAGGACTATAAAGATACCAGGCGTTTCCCCCTGGAAGCTCCCTCGTGC
GCTCTCCTGTTCCGACCCTGCCGCTTACCGGATACCTGTCCGCCTTTCTCCCTTCGGGAAGCGTGGCGCT
TTCTCAATGCTCACGCTGTAGGTATCTCAGTTCGGTGTAGGTCGTTCGCTCCAAGCTGGGCTGTGTGCAC
GAACCCCCCGTTCAGCCCGACCGCTGCGCCTTATCCGGTAACTATCGTCTTGAGTCCAACCCGGTAAGAC
ACGACTTATCGCCACTGGCAGCAGCCACTGGTAACAGGATTAGCAGAGCGAGGTATGTAGGCGGTGCTAC
AGAGTTCTTGAAGTGGTGGCCTAACTACGGCTACACTAGAAGGACAGTATTTGGTATCTGCGCTCTGCTG
AAGCCAGTTACCTTCGGAAAAAGAGTTGGTAGCTCTTGATCCGGCAAACAAACCACCGCTGGTAGCGGTG
GTTTTTTTGTTTGCAAGCAGCAGATTACGCGCAGAAAAAAAGGATCTCAAGAAGATCCTTTGATCTTTTC
TACGGGGTCTGACGCTCAGTGGAACGAAAACTCACGTTAAGGGATTTTGGTCATGAGATTATCAAAAAGG
ATCTTCACCTAGATCCTTTTAAATTAAAAATGAAGTTTTAAATCAATCTAAAGTATATATGAGTAAACTT
GGTCTGACAGTTACCAATGCTTAATCAGTGAGGCACCTATCTCAGCGATCTGTCTATTTCGTTCATCCAT
AGTTGCCTGACTCCCCGTCGTGTAGATAACTACGATACGGGAGGGCTTACCATCTGGCCCCAGTGCTGCA
ATGATACCGCGAGACCCACGCTCACCGGCTCCAGATTTATCAGCAATAAACCAGCCAGCCGGAAGGGCCG
AGCGCAGAAGTGGTCCTGCAACTTTATCCGCCTCCATCCAGTCTATTAATTGTTGCCGGGAAGCTAGAGT
AAGTAGTTCGCCAGTTAATAGTTTGCGCAACGTTGTTGCCATTGCTACAGGCATCGTGGTGTCACGCTCG
TCGTTTGGTATGGCTTCATTCAGCTCCGGTTCCCAACGATCAAGGCGAGTTACATGATCCCCCATGTTGT
GCAAAAAAGCGGTTAGCTCCTTCGGTCCTCCGATCGTTGTCAGAAGTAAGTTGGCCGCAGTGTTATCACT
CATGGTTATGGCAGCACTGCATAATTCTCTTACTGTCATGCCATCCGTAAGATGCTTTTCTGTGACTGGT
GAGTACTCAACCAAGTCATTCTGAGAATAGTGTATGCGGCGACCGAGTTGCTCTTGCCCGGCGTCAATAC
GGGATAATACCGCGCCACATAGCAGAACTTTAAAAGTGCTCATCATTGGAAAACGTTCTTCGGGGCGAAA
ACTCTCAAGGATCTTACCGCTGTTGAGATCCAGTTCGATGTAACCCACTCGTGCACCCAACTGATCTTCA
GCATCTTTTACTTTCACCAGCGTTTCTGGGTGAGCAAAAACAGGAAGGCAAAATGCCGCAAAAAAGGGAA
TAAGGGCGACACGGAAATGTTGAATACTCATACTCTTCCTTTTTCAATATTATTGAAGCATTTATCAGGG
TTATTGTCTCATGAGCGGATACATATTTGAATGTATTTAGAAAAATAAACAAATAGGGGTTCCGCGCACA
TTTCCCCGAAAAGTGCCACCTGACGTC
Features (pLannotate 1.2.2; 21 found; start..end, strand, type, name):
     36..80      -  misc_feature   bom (fragment): basis of mobility region from pBR322
    235..614     +  enhancer       CMV enhancer: human cytomegalovirus immediate early enhancer
    615..818     +  promoter       CMV promoter: human cytomegalovirus (CMV) immediate early promoter
    814..847     +  LTR            5' LTR (truncated) (fragment): truncated 5' long terminal repeat (LTR) from HIV-1
    863..881     +  promoter       T7 promoter: promoter for bacteriophage T7 RNA polymerase
    942..2669    +  CDS            POLG_HCVGL (fragment): Experimental evidence at protein level: Swiss-Prot protein existence level 1. [Protease NS2]: Cysteine protease required for the proteolytic auto-cleavage between the non-structural proteins NS2 and NS3 (By similarity). The N-terminus of NS3 is required for the function of NS2 protease (active region NS2-3) (By similarity). Promotes the initiation of viral particle assembly by mediating the interaction between structural and non-structural proteins (By similarity). From Hepatitis C virus (isolate Glasgow) (HCV).
   2757..2798    +  CDS            V5 tag: epitope tag from simian virus 5
   2854..3078    +  polyA_signal   bGH poly(A) signal: bovine growth hormone polyadenylation signal
   3082..3103    +  promoter       SV40 promoter (fragment): SV40 enhancer and early promoter
   3124..3552    +  rep_origin     f1 ori (sequence partly withheld): f1 bacteriophage origin of replication; arrow indicates direction of (+) strand synthesis
   3566..3896    +  promoter       SV40 promoter: SV40 enhancer and early promoter
   3963..4754    +  CDS            neo: KKA2_KLEPN - Also known as kan, nptII. Experimental evidence at protein level: Swiss-Prot protein existence level 1. Resistance to kanamycin, neomycin, paromomycin, ribostamycin, butirosin and gentamicin B. From Klebsiella pneumoniae.
   4780..4938    +  CDS            ble (fragment): BLE_KLEPN - Experimental evidence at protein level: Swiss-Prot protein existence level 1. Binding protein with a strong affinity to the bleomycin family of antibiotics. Binds to CL990; an antimitotic-antibiotic compound. From Klebsiella pneumoniae.
   4933..5054    +  polyA_signal   SV40 poly(A) signal: SV40 polyadenylation signal
   5127..5143    -  protein_bind   lac operator: The lac repressor binds to the lac operator to inhibit transcription in E. coli. This inhibition can be relieved by adding lactose or isopropyl-β-D-thiogalactopyranoside (IPTG). lac repressor encoded by lacI
   5151..5181    -  promoter       lac promoter: promoter for the E. coli lac operon
   5196..5217    -  protein_bind   CAP binding site: CAP binding activates transcription in the presence of cAMP. E. coli catabolite activator protein
   5230..5322    -  CDS            lacI (fragment): lac repressor; lacI; The lac repressor binds to the lac operator to inhibit transcription in E. coli. This inhibition can be relieved by adding lactose or isopropyl-β-D-thiogalactopyranoside (IPTG).
   5505..6093    -  rep_origin     ori: high-copy-number ColE1/pMB1/pBR322/pUC origin of replication
   6264..7124    -  CDS            AmpR: β-lactamase; bla; confers resistance to ampicillin, carbenicillin, and related antibiotics
   7125..7229    -  promoter       AmpR promoter: bla
