>Addgene plasmid #98205 | UKNP1.22.1 | addgene full sequence | sequence record 189967 | Addgene NGS Result
CTGACGTCGACGGATCGGGAGATCTCCCGATCCCCTATGGTGCACTCTCAGTACAATCTGCTCTGATGCC
GCATAGTTAAGCCAGTATCTGCTCCCTGCTTGTGTGTTGGAGGTCGCTGAGTAGTGCGCGAGCAAAATTT
AAGCTACAACAAGGCAAGGCTTGACCGACAATTGCATGAAGAATCTGCTTAGGGTTAGGCGTTTTGCGCT
GCTTCGCGATGTACGGGCCAGATATACGCGTTGACATTGATTATTGACTAGTTATTAATAGTAATCAATT
ACGGGGTCATTAGTTCATAGCCCATATATGGAGTTCCGCGTTACATAACTTACGGTAAATGGCCCGCCTG
GCTGACCGCCCAACGACCCCCGCCCATTGACGTCAATAATGACGTATGTTCCCATAGTAACGCCAATAGG
GACTTTCCATTGACGTCAATGGGTGGAGTATTTACGGTAAACTGCCCACTTGGCAGTACATCAAGTGTAT
CATATGCCAAGTACGCCCCCTATTGACGTCAATGACGGTAAATGGCCCGCCTGGCATTATGCCCAGTACA
TGACCTTATGGGACTTTCCTACTTGGCAGTACATCTACGTATTAGTCATCGCTATTACCATGGTGATGCG
GTTTTGGCAGTACATCAATGGGCGTGGATAGCGGTTTGACTCACGGGGATTTCCAAGTCTCCACCCCATT
GACGTCAATGGGAGTTTGTTTTGGCACCAAAATCAACGGGACTTTCCAAAATGTCGTAACAACTCCGCCC
CATTGACGCAAATGGGCGGTAGGCGTGTACGGTGGGAGGTCTATATAAGCAGAGCTCTCTGGCTAACTAG
AGAACCCACTGCTTACTGGCTTATCGAAATTAATACGACTCACTATAGGGAGACCCAAGCTGGCTAGTTA
AGCTTGGTACCGAGCTCGGATCCAGTACCCTTCACCATGGGTTGCTCTTTCTCTATCTTCCTCCTAGCCC
TGCTTTCTTGCCTGACTGTGCCCGCTTCAGCCTACCAAGTGCGCAACTCTACGGGGCTCTACCATGTCAC
CAATGATTGCCCCAACTCGAGTGTTGTGTACGAGACAGCTGATGCCATCCTACACGCTCCGGGGTGTGTC
CCCTGCGTCCGCGAGGGTAACACCTCGAGGTGTTGGGTGGCGGTGACCCCCACGGTGGCCACCAGGGACG
GCAAACTTCCCGCAACGCAGCTTCGACGCCACATCGATCTGCTTGTCGGAAGCGCCACCCTCTGCTCGGC
CCTCTTCGTGGGGGACTTGTGCGGGTCTGTCTTTCTTGTCGGTCAGTTGTTTACCTTCTCCCCCAGGCGC
CACTGGACGACGCAAGACTGCAACTGCTCTATCTATCCCGGCCATATAACGGGTCATCGCATGGCATGGG
ATATGATGATGAATTGGTCCCCTACGACGGCACTGGTGGTAGCTCAGCTGCTCCGGATCCCACAAGCCAT
CTTGGATATGATCGCCGGTGCTCACTGGGGAGTCCTAGCGGGCATAGCGTATTTTTCTATGGTGGGAAAC
TGGGCGAAGGTCCTGGTAGTGCTACTGCTATTCGCCGGCGTTGACGCGACAACCTACATCACCGGGGGAA
CCGTCGGTCACACTACGTCGGTACTCAGCGGCTTGCTCACGCGGGGCGCTAAGCAGAACATCCAGCTGAT
CAACACTAATGGCAGTTGGCACATCAATAGGACGGCCCTAAACTGTAGTGACAGCCTTAACACCGGCTGG
GTAGCAGGGCTTTTCTACTACCATAAATTCAACTCTTCAGGCTGTCCCGAGAGGATGGCCAGCTGTCGAC
CCCTTGCCGATTTTGCCCAGGGCTGGGGCCCTATCAGGTACACCAATGGAAGTGGCCCCGACCAGCGCCC
CTACTGCTGGCACTACCCCCCAAAACCTTGTGGTATTGTGCCCGCACAGAGCGTTTGTGGCCCGGTGTAC
TGCTTCACCCCCAGTCCTGTAGTGGTGGGAACGACCGACAAGTCGGGCGTGCCTACCTACAACTGGGGTG
CGAATGAAACGGACGTCTTCGTCCTTAACAACACCAGGCCACCGCTGGGCAATTGGTTCGGTTGCACCTG
GATGAACTCAACAGGGTATACCAAAGTGTGCGGAGCGCCCCCTTGTGCCATCGGAGAGGCGGGCAACAAC
ACCTTGTACTGTCCCACTGATTGTTTCCGCAAGCATCCGGACGCCACATACTCTCGGTGCGGCTCCGGTC
CCTGGCTTACACCCAGGTGCCTGGTCCACTACCCCTATAGACTTTGGCATTATCCTTGTACCGTCAACTA
CACAATATTCAAGGTCAGGATGTACGTGGGAGGGGTCGAGCACAGGCTGGAAGCCGCCTGCAACTGGACA
CGGGGCGAGCGCTGCGACCTGGGAGACAGGGACAGGACCGAGCTCAGCCCGCTGCTGCTGTCCACCACAC
AGTGGCAGGTCCTTCCGTGTTCATTCACGACCCTCCCAGCTCTGTCCACCGGCCTCATCCACCTCCACCA
AAACATCGTGGACGTGCAGTACCTGTACGGGGTGGGGTCAAGCATTGCATCCTGGGCCATCAAATGGGAA
TACGTCGTTCTCCTGTTCCTTCTGCTTGCGGACGCGCGCGTCTGCTCCTGCTTGTGGATGATGTTACTCA
TATCCCAAGCGGAGGCGTAAAAGGGTCAAGACAATTCTGCAGATATCCAGCACAGTGGCGGCCGCTCGAG
TCTAGAGGGCCCGCGGTTCGAAGGTAAGCCTATCCCTAACCCTCTCCTCGGTCTCGATTCTACGCGTACC
GGTCATCATCACCATCACCATTGAGTTTAAACCCGCTGATCAGCCTCGACTGTGCCTTCTAGTTGCCAGC
CATCTGTTGTTTGCCCCTCCCCCGTGCCTTCCTTGACCCTGGAAGGTGCCACTCCCACTGTCCTTTCCTA
ATAAAATGAGGAAATTGCATCGCATTGTCTGAGTAGGTGTCATTCTATTCTGGGGGGTGGGGTGGGGCAG
GACAGCAAGGGGGAGGATTGGGAAGACAATAGCAGGCATGCTGGGGATGCGGTGGGCTCTATGGCTTCTG
AGGCGGAAAGAACCAGCTGGGGCTCTAGGGGGTATCCCC
[124 nt withheld, positions 3120-3243]
C
[91 nt withheld, positions 3245-3335]
A
[49 nt withheld, positions 3337-3385]
CCTTTGACGTTGGAGTCCACGTTCTTT
[37 nt withheld, positions 3413-3449]
ACCCTATCTCGGTCTATTCTTTTGATTTATAAGGGATTTTGCCGATTTCGGCCTATTGGTTAAAAAATGA
GCTGATTTAACAAAAATTTAACGCGAATTAATTCTGTGGAATGTGTGTCAGTTAGGGTGTGGAAAGTCCC
CAGGCTCCCCAGCAGGCAGAAGTATGCAAAGCATGCATCTCAATTAGTCAGCAACCAGGTGTGGAAAGTC
CCCAGGCTCCCCAGCAGGCAGAAGTATGCAAAGCATGCATCTCAATTAGTCAGCAACCATAGTCCCGCCC
CTAACTCCGCCCATCCCGCCCCTAACTCCGCCCAGTTCCGCCCATTCTCCGCCCCATGGCTGACTAATTT
TTTTTATTTATGCAGAGGCCGAGGCCGCCTCTGCCTCTGAGCTATTCCAGAAGTAGTGAGGAGGCTTTTT
TGGAGGCCTAGGCTTTTGCAAAAAGCTCCCGGGAGCTTGTATATCCATTTTCGGATCTGATCAAGAGACA
GGATGAGGATCGTTTCGCATGATTGAACAAGATGGATTGCACGCAGGTTCTCCGGCCGCTTGGGTGGAGA
GGCTATTCGGCTATGACTGGGCACAACAGACAATCGGCTGCTCTGATGCCGCCGTGTTCCGGCTGTCAGC
GCAGGGGCGCCCGGTTCTTTTTGTCAAGACCGACCTGTCCGGTGCCCTGAATGAACTGCAGGACGAGGCA
GCGCGGCTATCGTGGCTGGCCACGACGGGCGTTCCTTGCGCAGCTGTGCTCGACGTTGTCACTGAAGCGG
GAAGGGACTGGCTGCTATTGGGCGAAGTGCCGGGGCAGGATCTCCTGTCATCTCACCTTGCTCCTGCCGA
GAAAGTATCCATCATGGCTGATGCAATGCGGCGGCTGCATACGCTTGATCCGGCTACCTGCCCATTCGAC
CACCAAGCGAAACATCGCATCGAGCGAGCACGTACTCGGATGGAAGCCGGTCTTGTCGATCAGGATGATC
TGGACGAAGAGCATCAGGGGCTCGCGCCAGCCGAACTGTTCGCCAGGCTCAAGGCGCGCATGCCCGACGG
CGAGGATCTCGTCGTGACCCATGGCGATGCCTGCTTGCCGAATATCATGGTGGAAAATGGCCGCTTTTCT
GGATTCATCGACTGTGGCCGGCTGGGTGTGGCGGACCGCTATCAGGACATAGCGTTGGCTACCCGTGATA
TTGCTGAAGAGCTTGGCGGCGAATGGGCTGACCGCTTCCTCGTGCTTTACGGTATCGCCGCTCCCGATTC
GCAGCGCATCGCCTTCTATCGCCTTCTTGACGAGTTCTTCTGAGCGGGACTCTGGGGTTCGCGAAATGAC
CGACCAAGCGACGCCCAACCTGCCATCACGAGATTTCGATTCCACCGCCGCCTTCTATGAAAGGTTGGGC
TTCGGAATCGTTTTCCGGGACGCCGGCTGGATGATCCTCCAGCGCGGGGATCTCATGCTGGAGTTCTTCG
CCCACCCCAACTTGTTTATTGCAGCTTATAATGGTTACAAATAAAGCAATAGCATCACAAATTTCACAAA
TAAAGCATTTTTTTCACTGCATTCTAGTTGTGGTTTGTCCAAACTCATCAATGTATCTTATCATGTCTGT
ATACCGTCGACCTCTAGCTAGAGCTTGGCGTAATCATGGTCATAGCTGTTTCCTGTGTGAAATTGTTATC
CGCTCACAATTCCACACAACATACGAGCCGGAAGCATAAAGTGTAAAGCCTGGGGTGCCTAATGAGTGAG
CTAACTCACATTAATTGCGTTGCGCTCACTGCCCGCTTTCCAGTCGGGAAACCTGTCGTGCCAGCTGCAT
TAATGAATCGGCCAACGCGCGGGGAGAGGCGGTTTGCGTATTGGGCGCTCTTCCGCTTCCTCGCTCACTG
ACTCGCTGCGCTCGGTCGTTCGGCTGCGGCGAGCGGTATCAGCTCACTCAAAGGCGGTAATACGGTTATC
CACAGAATCAGGGGATAACGCAGGAAAGAACATGTGAGCAAAAGGCCAGCAAAAGGCCAGGAACCGTAAA
AAGGCCGCGTTGCTGGCGTTTTTCCATAGGCTCCGCCCCCCTGACGAGCATCACAAAAATCGACGCTCAA
GTCAGAGGTGGCGAAACCCGACAGGACTATAAAGATACCAGGCGTTTCCCCCTGGAAGCTCCCTCGTGCG
CTCTCCTGTTCCGACCCTGCCGCTTACCGGATACCTGTCCGCCTTTCTCCCTTCGGGAAGCGTGGCGCTT
TCTCATAGCTCACGCTGTAGGTATCTCAGTTCGGTGTAGGTCGTTCGCTCCAAGCTGGGCTGTGTGCACG
AACCCCCCGTTCAGCCCGACCGCTGCGCCTTATCCGGTAACTATCGTCTTGAGTCCAACCCGGTAAGACA
CGACTTATCGCCACTGGCAGCAGCCACTGGTAACAGGATTAGCAGAGCGAGGTATGTAGGCGGTGCTACA
GAGTTCTTGAAGTGGTGGCCTAACTACGGCTACACTAGAAGAACAGTATTTGGTATCTGCGCTCTGCTGA
AGCCAGTTACCTTCGGAAAAAGAGTTGGTAGCTCTTGATCCGGCAAACAAACCACCGCTGGTAGCGGTGG
TTTTTTTGTTTGCAAGCAGCAGATTACGCGCAGAAAAAAAGGATCTCAAGAAGATCCTTTGATCTTTTCT
ACGGGGTCTGACGCTCAGTGGAACGAAAACTCACGTTAAGGGATTTTGGTCATGAGATTATCAAAAAGGA
TCTTCACCTAGATCCTTTTAAATTAAAAATGAAGTTTTAAATCAATCTAAAGTATATATGAGTAAACTTG
GTCTGACAGTTACCAATGCTTAATCAGTGAGGCACCTATCTCAGCGATCTGTCTATTTCGTTCATCCATA
GTTGCCTGACTCCCCGTCGTGTAGATAACTACGATACGGGAGGGCTTACCATCTGGCCCCAGTGCTGCAA
TGATACCGCGAGACCCACGCTCACCGGCTCCAGATTTATCAGCAATAAACCAGCCAGCCGGAAGGGCCGA
GCGCAGAAGTGGTCCTGCAACTTTATCCGCCTCCATCCAGTCTATTAATTGTTGCCGGGAAGCTAGAGTA
AGTAGTTCGCCAGTTAATAGTTTGCGCAACGTTGTTGCCATTGCTACAGGCATCGTGGTGTCACGCTCGT
CGTTTGGTATGGCTTCATTCAGCTCCGGTTCCCAACGATCAAGGCGAGTTACATGATCCCCCATGTTGTG
CAAAAAAGCGGTTAGCTCCTTCGGTCCTCCGATCGTTGTCAGAAGTAAGTTGGCCGCAGTGTTATCACTC
ATGGTTATGGCAGCACTGCATAATTCTCTTACTGTCATGCCATCCGTAAGATGCTTTTCTGTGACTGGTG
AGTACTCAACCAAGTCATTCTGAGAATAGTGTATGCGGCGACCGAGTTGCTCTTGCCCGGCGTCAATACG
GGATAATACCGCGCCACATAGCAGAACTTTAAAAGTGCTCATCATTGGAAAACGTTCTTCGGGGCGAAAA
CTCTCAAGGATCTTACCGCTGTTGAGATCCAGTTCGATGTAACCCACTCGTGCACCCAACTGATCTTCAG
CATCTTTTACTTTCACCAGCGTTTCTGGGTGAGCAAAAACAGGAAGGCAAAATGCCGCAAAAAAGGGAAT
AAGGGCGACACGGAAATGTTGAATACTCATACTCTTCCTTTTTCAATATTATTGAAGCATTTATCAGGGT
TATTGTCTCATGAGCGGATACATATTTGAATGTATTTAGAAAAATAAACAAATAGGGGTTCCGCGCACAT
TTCCCCGAAAAGTGCCAC
Features (pLannotate 1.2.2; 21 found; start..end, strand, type, name):
     36..88      -  misc_feature   bom (fragment): basis of mobility region from pBR322
    243..622     +  enhancer       CMV enhancer: human cytomegalovirus immediate early enhancer
    623..826     +  promoter       CMV promoter: human cytomegalovirus (CMV) immediate early promoter
    822..855     +  LTR            5' LTR (truncated) (fragment): truncated 5' long terminal repeat (LTR) from HIV-1
    871..889     +  promoter       T7 promoter: promoter for bacteriophage T7 RNA polymerase
    950..2677    +  CDS            POLG_HCVGL (fragment): Experimental evidence at protein level: Swiss-Prot protein existence level 1. [Protease NS2]: Cysteine protease required for the proteolytic auto-cleavage between the non-structural proteins NS2 and NS3 (By similarity). The N-terminus of NS3 is required for the function of NS2 protease (active region NS2-3) (By similarity). Promotes the initiation of viral particle assembly by mediating the interaction between structural and non-structural proteins (By similarity). From Hepatitis C virus (isolate Glasgow) (HCV).
   2753..2794    +  CDS            V5 tag: epitope tag from simian virus 5
   2850..3074    +  polyA_signal   bGH poly(A) signal: bovine growth hormone polyadenylation signal
   3078..3099    +  promoter       SV40 promoter (fragment): SV40 enhancer and early promoter
   3120..3548    +  rep_origin     f1 ori (sequence partly withheld): f1 bacteriophage origin of replication; arrow indicates direction of (+) strand synthesis
   3562..3891    +  promoter       SV40 promoter: SV40 enhancer and early promoter
   3958..4749    +  CDS            neo: KKA2_KLEPN - Also known as kan, nptII. Experimental evidence at protein level: Swiss-Prot protein existence level 1. Resistance to kanamycin, neomycin, paromomycin, ribostamycin, butirosin and gentamicin B. From Klebsiella pneumoniae.
   4775..4933    +  CDS            ble (fragment): BLE_KLEPN - Experimental evidence at protein level: Swiss-Prot protein existence level 1. Binding protein with a strong affinity to the bleomycin family of antibiotics. Binds to CL990; an antimitotic-antibiotic compound. From Klebsiella pneumoniae.
   4928..5049    +  polyA_signal   SV40 poly(A) signal: SV40 polyadenylation signal
   5122..5138    -  protein_bind   lac operator: The lac repressor binds to the lac operator to inhibit transcription in E. coli. This inhibition can be relieved by adding lactose or isopropyl-β-D-thiogalactopyranoside (IPTG). lac repressor encoded by lacI
   5146..5176    -  promoter       lac promoter: promoter for the E. coli lac operon
   5191..5212    -  protein_bind   CAP binding site: CAP binding activates transcription in the presence of cAMP. E. coli catabolite activator protein
   5225..5317    -  CDS            lacI (fragment): lac repressor; lacI; The lac repressor binds to the lac operator to inhibit transcription in E. coli. This inhibition can be relieved by adding lactose or isopropyl-β-D-thiogalactopyranoside (IPTG).
   5500..6088    -  rep_origin     ori: high-copy-number ColE1/pMB1/pBR322/pUC origin of replication
   6259..7119    -  CDS            AmpR: β-lactamase; bla; confers resistance to ampicillin, carbenicillin, and related antibiotics
   7120..7224    -  promoter       AmpR promoter: bla
