[The description below was written by a language model from this plasmid's Addgene catalogue record and pLannotate feature annotations shown in this document.]
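Description:
UKNP1.22.1 is a mammalian expression plasmid built on the Invitrogen pcDNA3.1 V5-His TOPO backbone. It carries the E1E2 envelope glycoprotein genes of hepatitis C virus amplified from patient serum. It belongs to the United Kingdom Nottingham Panel, whose naming scheme encodes genotype, patient number and clone number, so this is clone 1 from patient 22 with a genotype 1 virus. The roughly 1.7 kb insert was introduced by TOPO cloning. The annotation software matches it to a fragment of the HCV polyprotein; the functional text attached to that match concerns NS2 and comes from the reference polyprotein entry, not from the E1E2 region present here.

The insert lies downstream of the human CMV immediate-early enhancer and promoter, with a T7 promoter between them, and is followed by the bovine growth hormone polyadenylation signal. A V5 epitope tag from the backbone lies downstream of the insert, but the record does not say whether it is fused in frame or cut off by a stop codon at the end of E2. A separate SV40 promoter-driven neomycin resistance cassette with an SV40 poly(A) signal allows selection of stably transfected mammalian cells. In E. coli the plasmid is maintained at high copy through a ColE1/pUC-type origin with ampicillin selection, and an f1 origin is also present. The short HIV-1 LTR, ble, lacI and bom hits are small fragments that probably reflect backbone sequence similarity, not functional elements.

Two full sequences are recorded, a depositor version of 7,260 nt and a repository sequencing result of 7,247 nt, and their feature layouts are essentially identical. The associated work presents the panel as a diverse set of HCV glycoproteins for vaccine research and for assessing monoclonal antibody neutralization.
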