Addgene plasmid #98205: UKNP1.22.1
Purpose: Expression of HCV E1E2 genes cloned from patient serum. United Kingdom Nottingham Panel x.xx.xx (genotype.patient number.clone number)
Depositing lab: Jonathan Ball. Depositing organization: University of Nottingham. Publication: A Diverse Panel of Hepatitis C Virus Glycoproteins for Use in Vaccine Research Reveals Extremes of Monoclonal Antibody Neutralization Resistance. Urbanowicz RA, McClure CP, Brown RJ, Tsoleridis T, Persson MA, Krey T, Irving WL, Ball JK, Tarr AW. J Virol. 2015 Dec 23;90(7):3288-301. doi: 10.1128/JVI.02700-15. PubMed 26699643.
Backbone
  Vector backbone: pcDNA3.1_V5-His_Topo
  Backbone manufacturer: Invitrogen
  Vector type: Mammalian Expression
Growth in bacteria
  Bacterial resistance: Ampicillin, 100 μg/mL
  Growth temperature: 37°C
  Growth strain: DH5alpha
  Copy number: High Copy
Gene/Insert
  Gene/Insert name: HCV E1E2 (alt name: UKNP1.22.1)
  Species: Hepatitis C virus
  Insert size (bp): 1734
  GenBank ID: KU285207.1
  Cloning method: TOPO Cloning
  Sequencing primers: 5′ T7F; 3′ bGHR
Terms and licenses: Academic/Nonprofit Terms; Industry Terms: Not Available to Industry
How to cite: UKNP1.22.1 was a gift from Jonathan Ball (Addgene plasmid # 98205 ; http://n2t.net/addgene:98205 ; RRID:Addgene_98205)
